>Addgene plasmid #179953 | YFVdelCME-mVenus | addgene full sequence | sequence record 354371 | Addgene NGS Result
GCATCGAATATAACTTCGTATAATGTATGCTATACGAAGTTATTAGCGATGAGCTCGGACTTCCATTGTT
CATTCCACGGACAAAAACAGAGAAAGGAAACGACAGAGGCCAAAAAGCTCGCTTTCAGCACCTGTCGTTT
CCTTTCTTTTCAGAGGGTATTTTAAATAAAAACATTAAGTTATGACGAAGAAGAACGGAAACGCCTTAAA
CCGGAAAATTTTCATAAATAGCGAAAACCCGCGAGGTCGCCGCCCCGTAACCTGTCGGATCACCGGAAAG
GACCCGTAAAGTGATAATGATTATCATCTACATATCACAACGTGCGTGGAGGCCATCAAACCACGTCAAA
TAATCAATTATGACGCAGGTATCGTATTAATTGATCTGCATCAACTTAACGTAAAAGCAACTTCAGACAA
TACAAATCAGCGACACTGAATACGGGGCAACCTCATGTCCGAGCTCGCGAGCTCGTCGACAGCGACACAC
TTGCATCGGATGCAGCCCGGTTAACGTGCCGGCACGGCCTGGGTAACCAGGTATTTTGTCCACATAACCG
TGCGCAAAATGTTGTGGATAAGCAGGACACAGCAGCAATCCACAGCAGGCATACAACCGCACACCGAGGT
TACTCCGTTCTACAGGTTACGACGACATGTCAATACTTGCCCTTGACAGGCATTGATGGAATCGTAGTCT
CACGCTGATAGTCTGATCGACAATACAAGTGGGACCGTGGTCCCAGACCGATAATCAGACCGACAACACG
AGTGGGATCGTGGTCCCAGACTAATAATCAGACCGACGATACGAGTGGGACCGTGGTCCCAGACTAATAA
TCAGACCGACGATACGAGTGGGACCGTGGTTCCAGACTAATAATCAGACCGACGATACGAGTGGGACCGT
GGTCCCAGACTAATAATCAGACCGACGATACGAGTGGGACCATGGTCCCAGACTAATAATCAGACCGACG
ATACGAGTGGGACCGTGGTCCCAGTCTGATTATCAGACCGACGATACGAGTGGGACCGTGGTCCCAGACT
AATAATCAGACCGACGATACGAGTGGGACCGTGGTCCCAGACTAATAATCAGACCGACGATACGAGTGGG
ACCGTGGTCCCAGTCTGATTATCAGACCGACGATACAAGTGGAACAGTGGGCCCAGAGAGAATATTCAGG
CCAGTTATGCTTTCTGGCCTGTAACAAAGGACATTAAGTAAAGACAGATAAACGTAGACTAAAACGTGGT
CGCATCAGGGTGCTGGCTTTTCAAGTTCCTTAAGAATGGCCTCAATTTTCTCTATACACTCAGTTGGAAC
ACGAGACCTGTCCAGGTTAAGCACCATTTTATCGCCCTTATACAATACTGTCGCTCCAGGAGCAAACTGA
TGTCGTGAGCTTAAACTAGTTCTTGATGCAGATGACGTTTTAAGCACAGAAGTTAAAAGAGTGATAACTT
CTTCAGCTTCAAATATCACCCCAGCTTTTTTCTGCTCATGAAGGTTAGATGCCTGCTGCTTAAGTAATTC
CTCTTTATCTGTAAAGGCTTTTTGAAGTGCATCACCTGACCGGGCAGATAGTTCACCGGGGTGAGAAAAA
AGAGCAACAACTGATTTAGGCAATTTGGCGGTGTTGATACAGCGGGTAATAATCTTACGTGAAATATTTT
CCGCATCAGCCAGCGCAGAAATATTTCCAGCAAATTCATTCTGCAATCGGCTTGCATAACGCTGACCACG
TTCATAAGCACTTGTTGGGCGATAATCGTTACCCAATCTGGATAATGCAGCCATCTGCTCATCATCCAGC
TCGCCAACCAGAACACGATAATCACTTTCGGTAAGTGCAGCAGCTTTACGACGGCGACTCCCATCGGCAA
TTTCTATGACACCAGATACTCTTCGACCGAACGCCGGTGTCTGTTGACCAGTCAGTAGAAAAGAAGGGAT
GAGATCATCCAGTGCGTCCTCAGTAAGCAGCTCCTGGTCACGTTCATTACCTGACCATACCCGAGAGGTC
TTCTCAACACTATCACCCCGGAGCACTTCAAGAGTAAACTTCACATCCCGACCACATACAGGCAAAGTAA
TGGCATTACCGCGAGCCATTACTCCTACGCGCGCAATTAACGAATCCACCATCGGGGCAGCTGGTGTCGA
TAACGAAGTATCTTCAACCGGTTGAGTATTGAGCGTATGTTTTGGAATAACAGGCGCACGCTTCATTATC
TAATCTCCCAGCGTGGTTTAATCAGACGATCGAAAATTTCATTGCAGACAGGTTCCCAAATAGAAAGAGC
ATTTCTCCAGGCACCAGTTGAAGAGCGTTGATCAATGGCCTGTTCAAAAACAGTTCTCATCCGGATCTGA
CCTTTACCAACTTCATCCGTTTCACGTACAACATTTTTTAGAACCATGCTTCCCCAGGCATCCCGAATTT
GCTCCTCCATCCACGGGGACTGAGAGCCATTACTATTGCTGTATTTGGTAAGCAAAATACGTACATCAGG
CTCGAACCCTTTAAGATCAACGTTCTTGAGCAGATCACGAAGCATATCGAAAAACTGCAGTGCGGAGGTG
TAGTCAAACAACTCAGCAGGCGTGGGAACAATCAGCACATCAGCAGCACATACGACATTAATCGTGCCGA
TACCCAGGTTAGGCGCGCTGTCAATAACTATGACATCATAGTCATGAGCAACAGTTTCAATGGCCAGTCG
GAGCATCAGGTGTGGATCGGTGGGCAGTTTACCTTCATCAAATTTGCCCATTAACTCAGTTTCAATACGG
TGCAGAGCCAGACAGGAAGGAATAATGTCAAGCCCCGGCCAGCAAGTGGGCTTTATTGCATAAGTGACAT
CGTCCTTTTCCCCAAGATAGAAAGGCAGGAGAGTGTCTTCTGCATGAATATGAAGATCTGGTACCCATCC
GTGATACATTGAGGCTGTTCCCTGGGGGTCGTTACCTTCCACGAGCAAAACACGTAGCCCCTTCAGAGCC
AGATCCTGAGCAAGATGAACAGAAACTGAGGTTTTGTAAACGCCACCTTTATGGGCAGCAACCCCGATCA
CCGGTGGAAATACGTCTTCAGCACGTCGCAATCGCGTACCAAACACATCACGCATATGATTAATTTGTTC
AATTGTATAACCAACACGTTGCTCAACCCGTCCTCGAATTTCCATATCCGGGTGCGGTAGTCGCCCTGCT
TTCTCGGCATCTCTGATAGCCTGAGAAGAAACCCCAACTAAATCCGCTGCTTCACCTATTCTCCAGCGCC
GGGTTATTTTCCTCGCTTCCGGGCTGTCATCATTAAACTGTGCAATGGCGATAGCCTTCGTCATTTCATG
ACCAGCGTTTATGCACTGGTTAAGTGTTTCCATGAGTTTCATTCTGAACATCCTTTAATCATTGCTTTGC
GTTTTTTTATTAAATCTTGCAATTTACTGCAAAGCAACAACAAAATCGCAAAGTCATCAAAAAACCGCAA
AGTTGTTTAAAATAAGAGCAACACTACAAAAGGAGATAAGAAGAGCACATACCTCAGTCACTTATTATCA
CTAGCGCTCGCCGCAGCCGTGTAACCGAGCATAGCGAGCGAACTGGCGAGGAAGCAAAGAAGAACTGTTC
TGTCAGATAGCTCTTACGCTCAGCGCAAGAAGAAATATCCACCGTGGGAAAAACTCCAGGTAGAGGTACA
CACGCGGATAGCCAATTCAGAGTAATAAACTGTGATAATCAACCCTCATCAATGATGACGAACTAACCCC
CGATATCAAGTCACATGACGAAGGGAAAGAGAAGGAAATCAACTGTGACAAACTGCCCTCAAATTTGGCT
TCCTTAAAAATTACAGTTCAAAAAGTATGAGAAAATCCATGCAGGCTGAAGGAAACAGCAAAACTGTGAC
AAATTACCCTCAGTAGGTCAGAACAAATGTGACGAACCACCCTCAAATCTGTGACAGATAACCCTCAGAC
TATCCTGTCGTCATGGAAGTGATATCGCGGAAGGAAAATACGATATGAGTCGTCTGGCGGCCTTTCTTTT
TCTCAATGTATGAGAGGCGCATTGGAGTTCTGCTGTTGATCTCATTAACACAGACCTGCAGGAAGCGGCG
GCGGAAGTCAGGCATACGCTGGTAACTTTGAGGCAGCTGGTAACGCTCTATGATCCAGTCGATTTTCAGA
GAGACGATGCCTGAGCCATCCGGCTTACGATACTGACACAGGGATTCGTATAAACGCATGGCATACGGAT
TGGTGATTTCTTTTGTTTCACTAAGCCGAAACTGCGTAAACCGGTTCTGTAACCCGATAAAGAAGGGAAT
GAGATATGGGTTGATATGTACACTGTAAAGCCCTCTGGATGGACTGTGCGCACGTTTGATAAACCAAGGA
AAAGATTCATAGCCTTTTTCATCGCCGGCATCCTCTTCAGGGCGATAAAAAACCACTTCCTTCCCCGCGA
AACTCTTCAATGCCTGCCGTATATCCTTACTGGCTTCCGCAGAGGTCAATCCGAATATTTCAGCATATTT
AGCAACATGGATCTCGCAGATACCGTCATGTTCCTGTAGGGTGCCATCAGATTTTCTGATCTGGTCAACG
AACAGATACAGCATACGTTTTTGATCCCGGGAGAGACTATATGCCGCCTCAGTGAGGTCGTTTGACTGGA
CGATTCGCGGGCTATTTTTACGTTTCTTGTGATTGATAACCGCTGTTTCCGCCATGACAGATCCATGTGA
AGTGTGACAAGTTTTTAGATTGTCACACTAAATAAAAAAGAGTCAATAAGCAGGGATAACTTTGTGAAAA
AACAGCTTCTTCTGAGGGCAATTTGTCACAGGGTTAAGGGCAATTTGTCACAGACAGGACTGTCATTTGA
GGGTGATTTGTCACACTGAAAGGGCAATTTGTCACAACACCTTCTCTAGAACCAGCATGGATAAAGGCCT
ACAAGGCGCTCTAAAAAAGAAGATCTAAAAACTATAAAAAAAATAATTATAAAAATATCCCCGTGGATAA
GTGGATAACCCCAAGGGAAGTTTTTTCAGGCATCGTGTGTAAGCAGAATATATAAGTGCTGTTCCCTGGT
GCTTCCTCGCTCACTCGACCGGGAGGGTTCGAGAAGGGGGGGCACCCCCCTTCGGCGTGCGCGGTCACGC
GCACAGGGCGCAGCCCTGGTTAAAAACAAGGTTTATAAATATTGGTTTAAAAGCAGGTTAAAAGACAGGT
TAGCGGTGGCCGAAAAACGGGCGGAAACCCTTGCAAATGCTGGATTTTCTGCCTGTGGACAGCCCCTCAA
ATGTCAATAGGTGCGCCCCTCATCTGTCAGCACTCTGCCCCTCAAGTGTCAAGGATCGCGCCCCTCATCT
GTCAGTAGTCGCGCCCCTCAAGTGTCAATACCGCAGGGCACTTATCCCCAGGCTTGTCCACATCATCTGT
GGGAAACTCGCGTAAAATCAGGCGTTTTCGCCGATTTGCGAGGCTGGCCAGCTCCACGTCGCCGGCCGAA
ATCGAGCCTGCCCCTCATCTGTCAACGCCGCGCCGGGTGAGTCGGCCCCTCAAGTGTCAACGTCCGCCCC
TCATCTGTCAGTGAGGGCCAAGTTTTCCGCGAGGTATCCACAACGCCGGCGGCCGGCCGCGGTGTCTCGC
ACACGGCTTCGACGGCGTTTCTGGCGCGTTTGCAGGGCCATAGACGGCCGCCAGCCCAGCGGCGAGGGCA
ACCAGCCGAGGGCTTCGCCCTGTCGCTCGACTGCGGCGAGCACTACTGGCTGTAAAAGGACAGACCACAT
CATGGTTCTGTGTTCATTAGGTTGTTCTGTCCATTGCTGACATAATCCGCTCCACTTCAACGTAACACCG
CACGAAGATTTCTATTGTTCCTGAAGGCATATTCAAATCGTTTTCGTTACCGCTTGCAGGCATCATGACA
GAACACTACTTCCTATAAACGCTACACAGGCTCCTGAGATTAATAATGCGGATCTCTACGATAATGGGAG
ATTTTCCCGACTGTTTCGTTCGCTTCTCAGTGGATAACAGCCAGCTTCTCTGTTTAACAGACAAAAACAG
CATATCCACTCAGTTCCACATTTCCATATAAAGGCCAAGGCATTTATTCTCAGGATAATTGTTTCAGCAT
CGCAACCGCATCAGACTCCGGCATCGCAAACTGCACCCGGTGCCGGGCAGCCACATCCAGCGCAAAAACC
TTCGTGTAGACTTCCGTTGAACTGATGGACTTATGTCCCATCAGGCTTTGCAGAACTTTCAGCGGTATAC
CGGCATACAGCATGTGCATCGCATAGGAATGGCGGAACGTATGTGGTGTGACCGGAACAGAGAACGTCAC
ACCGTCAGCAGCAGCGGCGGCAACCGCCTCCCCAATCCAGGTCCTGACCGTTCTGTCCGTCACTTCCCAG
ATCCGCGCTTTCTCTGTCCTTCCTGTGCGACGGTTACGCCGCTCCATGAGCTTATCGCGAATAAATACCT
GTGACGGAAGATCACTTCGCAGAATAAATAAATCCTGGTGTCCCTGTTGATACCGGGAAGCCCTGGGCCA
ACTTTTGGCGAAAATGAGACGTTGATCGGCACGTAAGAGGTTCCAACTTTCACCATAATGAAATAAGATC
ACTACCGGGCGTATTTTTTGAGTTATCGAGATTTTCAGGAGCTAAGGAAGCTAAAATGGAGAAAAAAATC
ACTGGATATACCACCGTTGATATATCCCAATGGCATCGTAAAGAACATTTTGAGGCATTTCAGTCAGTTG
CTCAATGTACCTATAACCAGACCGTTCAGCTGGATATTACGGCCTTTTTAAAGACCGTAAAGAAAAATAA
GCACAAGTTTTATCCGGCCTTTATTCACATTCTTGCCCGCCTGATGAATGCTCATCCGGAATTTCGTATG
GCAATGAAAGACGGTGAGCTGGTGATATGGGATAGTGTTCACCCTTGTTACACCGTTTTCCATGAGCAAA
CTGAAACGTTTTCATCGCTCTGGAGTGAATACCACGACGATTTCCGGCAGTTTCTACACATATATTCGCA
AGATGTGGCGTGTTACGGTGAAAACCTGGCCTATTTCCCTAAAGGGTTTATTGAGAATATGTTTTTCGTC
TCAGCCAATCCCTGGGTGAGTTTCACCAGTTTTGATTTAAACGTGGCCAATATGGACAACTTCTTCGCCC
CCGTTTTCACCATGGGCAAATATTATACGCAAGGCGACAAGGTGCTGATGCCGCTGGCGATTCAGGTTCA
TCATGCCGTTTGTGATGGCTTCCATGTCGGCAGAATGCTTAATGAATTACAACAGTACTGCGATGAGTGG
CAGGGCGGGGCGTAATTTTTTTAAGGCAGTTATTGGTGCCCTTAAACGCCTGGTTGCTACGCCTGAATAA
GTGATAATAAGCGGATGAATGGCAGAAATTCGATGATAAGCTGTCAAACATGAGAATTGGTCGACGGCCC
GGGCGGCCGCAAGGAGTTCGCGTTGGCCGATTCATTAATGCAGCTGGCACGACAGGTTTCCCGACTGGAA
AGCGGGCAGTGAGCGCAACGCAATTAATGTGAGTTAGCTCACTCATTAGGCACCCCAGGCTTTACACTTT
ATGCTTCCGGCTCGTATGTTGTGTGGAATTGTGAGCGGATAACAATTTCACACAGGAAACAGCTATGACC
ATGATTACGCCAAGCTATTTAGGTGAGACTATAGAATACTCAAGCTTGCATGCCTGCAGGTCGACTCTAG
AGGATCCCACATTATTGAAGCATTTATCAGGGTTATTGTCTCATGAGCGGATACATATTTGAATGTATTT
AGAAAAATAAACAAATAGGGGTTCCGCGCACATTTCCCCGAAAAGTGCCACCTGACGTGTCGACGCGGCC
GCTAGCGATGACCCTGCTGATTGGTTCGCTGACCATTTCCGGGTGCGGGACGGCGTTACCAGAAACTCAG
AAGGTTCGTCCAACCAAACCGACTCTGACGGCAGTTTACGAGAGAGATGATAGGGTCTGCTTCAGTAAGC
CAGATGCTACACAATTAGGCTTGTACATATTGTCGTTAGAACGCGGCTACAATTAATACATAACCTTATG
TATCATACACATACGATTTAGGTGACACTATAGAGTAAATCCTGTGTGCTAATTGAGGTGCATTGGTCTG
CAAATCGAGTTGCTAGGCAATAAACACATTTGGATTAATTTTAATCGTTCGTTGAGCGATTAGCAGAGAA
CTGACCAGAACATGTCTGGTCGTAAAGCTCAGGGAAAAACCCTGGGCGTCAATATGGTACGACGAGGAGT
TCGCTCCTTGTCAAACGAGCTCATGGTGAGCAAGGGCGAGGAGCTGTTCACCGGGGTGGTGCCCATCCTG
GTCGAGCTGGACGGCGACGTAAACGGCCACAAGTTCAGCGTGTCCGGCGAGGGCGAGGGCGATGCCACCT
ACGGCAAGCTGACCCTGAAGCTGATCTGCACCACCGGCAAGCTGCCCGTGCCCTGGCCCACCCTCGTGAC
CACCCTGGGCTACGGCCTGCAGTGCTTCGCCCGCTACCCCGACCACATGAAGCAGCACGACTTCTTCAAG
TCCGCCATGCCCGAAGGCTACGTCCAGGAGCGCACCATCTTCTTCAAGGACGACGGCAACTACAAGACCC
GCGCCGAGGTGAAGTTCGAGGGCGACACCCTGGTGAACCGCATCGAGCTGAAGGGCATCGACTTCAAGGA
GGACGGCAACATCCTGGGGCACAAGCTGGAGTACAACTACAACAGCCACAACGTCTATATCACCGCCGAC
AAGCAGAAGAACGGCATCAAGGCCAACTTCAAGATCCGCCACAACATCGAGGACGGCGGCGTGCAGCTCG
CCGACCACTACCAGCAGAACACCCCCATCGGCGACGGCCCCGTGCTGCTGCCCGACAACCACTACCTGAG
CTACCAGTCCGCCCTGAGCAAAGACCCCAACGAGAAGCGCGATCACATGGTCCTGCTGGAGTTCGTGACC
GCCGCCGGGATCACTCTCGGCATGGACGAGCTGTACAAGACCGGTAACTTTGACCTTCTCAAGTTGGCCG
GCGACGTCGAGTCCAACCCAGGGCCCCTGCAGCAAATTTTCGTGAAGACCCTGACGGGCAAGACCATCAC
TCTTGAGGTCGAGCCCAGTGACACCATCGAGAATGTCAAGGCCAAGATCCAAGACAAGGAAGGCATCCCA
CCTGACCAGCAGAGGCTGATATTCGCGGGCAAACAGCTGGAGGATGGCCGCACCCTGTCCGACTACAACA
TCCAGAAAGAGTCCACCTTGCACCTGGTGCTGTGTCTCCGCGGTGGAATGTCCGGTCGTAAAGCCCAGGG
CAAAACCCTAGGCGTAAATATGGTCCGACGCGGAGTCCGCAACATGACAATGTCCATGAGCATGATCTTG
GTAGGAGTGATCATGATGTTTTTGTCTCTAGGAGTTGGGGCGGATCAAGGATGCGCCATCAACTTTGGCA
AGAGAGAGCTCAAGTGCGGAGATGGTATCTTCATATTTAGAGACTCTGATGACTGGCTGAACAAGTACTC
ATACTATCCAGAAGATCCTGTGAAGCTTGCATCAATAGTGAAAGCCTCTTTTGAAGAAGGGAAGTGTGGC
CTAAATTCAGTTGACTCCCTTGAGCATGAGATGTGGAGAAGCAGGGCAGATGAGATCAATGCCATTTTTG
AGGAAAACGAGGTGGACATTTCTGTTGTCGTGCAGGATCCAAAGAATGTTTACCAGAGAGGAACTCATCC
ATTTTCCAGAATTCGGGATGGTCTGCAGTATGGTTGGAAGACTTGGGGTAAGAACCTTGTGTTCTCCCCA
GGGAGGAAGAATGGAAGCTTCATCATAGATGGAAAGTCCAGGAAAGAATGCCCGTTTTCAAACCGGGTCT
GGAATTCTTTCCAGATAGAGGAGTTTGGGACGGGAGTGTTCACCACACGCGTGTACATGGACGCAGTCTT
TGAATACACCATAGACTGCGATGGATCTATCTTGGGTGCAGCGGTGAACGGAAAAAAGAGTGCCCATGGC
TCTCCAACATTTTGGATGGGAAGTCATGAAGTAAATGGGACATGGATGATCCACACCTTGGAGGCATTAG
ATTACAAGGAGTGTGAGTGGCCACTGACACATACGATTGGAACATCAGTTGAAGAGAGTGAAATGTTCAT
GCCGAGATCAATCGGAGGCCCAGTTAGCTCTCACAATCATATCCCTGGATACAAGGTTCAGACGAACGGA
CCTTGGATGCAGGTACCACTAGAAGTGAAGAGAGAAGCTTGCCCAGGGACTAGCGTGATCATTGATGGCA
ACTGTGATGGACGGGGAAAATCAACCAGATCCACCACGGATAGCGGGAAAGTTATTCCTGAATGGTGTTG
CCGCTCCTGCACAATGCCGCCTGTGAGCTTCCATGGTAGTGATGGGTGTTGGTATCCCATGGAAATTAGG
CCAAGGAAAACGCATGAAAGCCATCTGGTGCGCTCCTGGGTTACAGCTGGAGAAATACATGCTGTCCCTT
TTGGTTTGGTGAGCATGATGATAGCAATGGAAGTGGTCCTAAGGAAAAGACAGGGACCAAAGCAAATGTT
GGTTGGAGGAGTAGTGCTCTTGGGAGCAATGCTGGTCGGGCAAGTAACTCTCCTTGATTTGCTGAAACTC
ACAGTGGCTGTGGGATTGCATTTCCATGAGATGAACAATGGAGGAGACGCCATGTATATGGCGTTGATTG
CTGCCTTTTCAATCAGACCAGGGCTGCTCATCGGCTTTGGGCTCAGGACCCTATGGAGCCCTCGGGAACG
CCTTGTGCTGACCCTAGGAGCAGCCATGGTGGAGATTGCCTTGGGTGGCGTGATGGGCGGCCTGTGGAAG
TATCTAAATGCAGTTTCTCTCTGCATCCTGACAATAAATGCTGTTGCTTCTAGGAAAGCATCAAATACCA
TCTTGCCCCTCATGGCTCTGTTGACACCTGTCACTATGGCTGAGGTGAGACTTGCCGCAATGTTCTTTTG
TGCCATGGTTATCATAGGGGTCCTTCACCAGAATTTCAAGGACACCTCCATGCAGAAGACTATACCTCTG
GTGGCCCTCACACTCACATCTTACCTGGGCTTGACACAACCTTTTTTGGGCCTGTGTGCATTTCTGGCAA
CCCGCATATTTGGGCGAAGGAGTATCCCAGTGAATGAGGCACTCGCAGCAGCTGGTCTAGTGGGAGTGCT
GGCAGGACTGGCTTTTCAGGAGATGGAGAACTTCCTTGGTCCGATTGCAGTTGGAGGACTCCTGATGATG
CTGGTTAGCGTGGCTGGGAGGGTGGATGGGCTAGAGCTCAAGAAGCTTGGTGAAGTTTCATGGGAAGAGG
AGGCGGAGATCAGCGGGAGTTCCGCCCGCTATGATGTGGCACTCAGTGAACAAGGGGAGTTCAAGCTGCT
TTCTGAAGAGAAAGTGCCATGGGACCAGGTTGTGATGACCTCGCTGGCCTTGGTTGGGGCTGCCCTCCAT
CCATTTGCTCTTCTGCTGGTCCTTGCTGGGTGGCTGTTTCATGTCAGGGGAGCGCGCAGAAGTGGTCACC
GGAGAAGTGGGGATGTCTTGTGGGATATTCCCACTCCTAAGATCATCGAGGAATGTGAACATCTGGAGGA
TGGGATTTATGGCATATTCCAGTCAACCTTCTTGGGGGCCTCCCAGCGAGGAGTGGGAGTGGCACAGGGA
GGGGTGTTCCACACAATGTGGCATGTCACAAGAGGAGCTTTCCTTGTCAGGAATGGCAAGAAGTTGATTC
CATCTTGGGCTTCAGTAAAGGAAGACCTTGTCGCCTATGGTGGCTCATGGAAGTTGGAAGGCAGATGGGA
TGGAGAGGAAGAGGTCCAGTTGATCGCGGCTGTTCCAGGAAAGAACGTGGTCAACGTCCAGACAAAACCG
AGCTTGTTCAAAGTGAGGAATGGGGGAGAAATCGGGGCTGTCGCTCTTGACTATCCGAGTGGCACTTCAG
GATCTCCTATTGTTAACAGGAACGGAGAGGTGATTGGGCTGTACGGCAATGGCATCCTTGTCGGTGACAA
CTCCTTCGTGTCCGCCATATCCCAGACTGAGGTGAAGGAAGAAGGAAAGGAGGAGCTCCAAGAGATCCCG
ACAATGCTAAAGAAAGGAATGACAACTGTCCTTGATTTTCATCCTGGAGCTGGGAAGACAAGACGTTTCC
TCCCACAGATCTTGGCCGAGTGCGCACGGAGACGCTTGCGCACTCTTGTGTTGGCCCCCACCAGGGTTGT
TCTTTCTGAAATGAAGGAGGCTTTTCACGGCCTGGACGTGAAATTCCACACACAGGCTTTTTCCGCTCAC
GGCAGCGGGAGAGAAGTCATTGATGCCATGTGCCATGCCACCCTAACTTACAGGATGTTGGAACCAACTA
GGGTTGTTAACTGGGAAGTGATCATTATGGATGAAGCCCATTTTTTGGATCCAGCTAGCATAGCCGCTAG
AGGTTGGGCAGCGCACAGAGCTAGGGCAAATGAAAGTGCAACAATCTTGATGACAGCCACACCGCCTGGG
ACTAGTGATGAATTTCCACATTCAAATGGTGAAATAGAAGATGTTCAAACGGACATACCCAGTGAGCCCT
GGAACACAGGGCATGACTGGATCCTGGCTGACAAAAGGCCCACGGCATGGTTCCTTCCATCCATCAGAGC
TGCAAATGTCATGGCTGCCTCTTTGCGTAAGGCTGGAAAGAGTGTGGTGGTCCTGAACAGGAAAACCTTT
GAGAGAGAATACCCCACGATAAAGCAGAAGAAACCTGACTTTATATTGGCCACTGACATAGCTGAAATGG
GAGCCAACCTTTGCGTGGAGCGAGTGCTGGATTGCAGGACGGCTTTTAAGCCTGTGCTTGTGGATGAAGG
GAGGAAGGTGGCAATAAAAGGGCCACTTCGTATCTCCGCATCCTCTGCTGCTCAAAGGAGGGGGCGCATT
GGGAGAAATCCCAACAGAGATGGAGACTCATACTACTATTCTGAGCCTACAAGTGAAAATAATGCCCACC
ACGTCTGCTGGTTGGAGGCCTCAATGCTCTTGGACAACATGGAGGTGAGGGGTGGAATGGTCGCCCCACT
CTATGGCGTTGAAGGAACTAAAACACCAGTTTCCCCTGGTGAAATGAGACTGAGGGATGACCAGAGGAAA
GTCTTCAGAGAACTAGTGAGGAATTGTGACCTGCCCGTTTGGCTTTCGTGGCAAGTGGCCAAGGCTGGTT
TGAAGACGAATGATCGTAAGTGGTGTTTTGAAGGCCCTGAGGAACATGAGATCTTGAATGACAGCGGTGA
AACAGTGAAGTGCAGGGCTCCTGGAGGAGCAAAGAAGCCTCTGCGCCCAAGGTGGTGTGATGAAAGGGTG
TCATCTGACCAGAGTGCGCTGTCTGAATTTATTAAGTTTGCTGAAGGTAGGAGGGGAGCTGCTGAAGTGC
TAGTTGTGCTGAGTGAACTCCCTGATTTCCTGGCTAAAAAAGGTGGAGAGGCAATGGATACCATCAGTGT
GTTCCTCCACTCTGAGGAAGGCTCTAGGGCTTACCGCAATGCACTATCAATGATGCCTGAGGCAATGACA
ATAGTCATGCTGTTTATACTGGCTGGACTACTGACATCGGGAATGGTCATCTTTTTCATGTCTCCCAAAG
GCATCAGTAGAATGTCTATGGCGATGGGCACAATGGCCGGCTGTGGATATCTCATGTTCCTTGGAGGCGT
CAAACCCACTCACATCTCCTATGTCATGCTCATATTCTTTGTCCTGATGGTGGTTGTGATCCCCGAGCCA
GGGCAACAAAGGTCCATCCAAGACAACCAAGTGGCATACCTCATTATTGGCATCCTGACGCTGGTTTCAG
CGGTGGCAGCCAACGAGCTAGGCATGCTGGAGAAAACCAAAGAGGACCTCTTTGGGAAGAAGAACTTAAT
TCCATCTAGTGCTTCACCCTGGAGTTGGCCGGATCTTGACCTGAAGCCAGGAGCTGCCTGGACAGTGTAC
GTTGGCATTGTTACAATGCTCTCTCCAATGTTGCACCACTGGATCAAAGTCGAATATGGCAACCTGTCTC
TGTCTGGAATAGCCCAGTCAGCCTCAGTCCTTTCTTTCATGGACAAGGGGATACCATTCATGAAGATGAA
TATCTCGGTCATAATGCTGCTGGTCAGTGGCTGGAATTCAATAACAGTGATGCCTCTGCTCTGTGGCATA
GGGTGCGCCATGCTCCACTGGTCTCTCATTTTACCTGGAATCAAAGCGCAGCAGTCAAAGCTTGCACAGA
GAAGGGTGTTCCATGGCGTTGCCAAGAACCCTGTGGTTGATGGGAATCCAACAGTTGACATTGAGGAAGC
TCCTGAAATGCCTGCCCTTTATGAGAAGAAACTGGCTCTATATCTCCTTCTTGCTCTCAGCCTAGCTTCT
GTTGCCATGTGCAGAACGCCCTTTTCATTGGCTGAAGGCATTGTCCTAGCATCAGCTGCCTTAGGGCCGC
TCATAGAGGGAAACACCAGCCTTCTTTGGAATGGACCCATGGCTGTCTCCATGACAGGAGTCATGAGGGG
GAATCACTATGCTTTTGTGGGAGTCATGTACAATCTATGGAAGATGAAAACTGGACGCCGGGGGAGCGCG
AATGGAAAAACTTTGGGTGAAGTCTGGAAGAGGGAACTGAATCTGTTGGACAAGCGACAGTTTGAGTTGT
ATAAAAGGACCGACATTGTGGAGGTGGATCGTGATACGGCACGCAGGCATTTGGCCGAAGGGAAGGTGGA
CACCGGGGTGGCGGTCTCCAGGGGGACCGCAAAGTTAAGGTGGTTCCATGAGCGTGGCTATGTCAAGCTG
GAAGGTAGGGTGATTGACCTGGGGTGTGGCCGCGGAGGCTGGTGTTACTACGCTGCTGCGCAAAAGGAAG
TGAGTGGGGTCAAAGGATTTACTCTTGGAAGAGACGGCCATGAGAAACCCATGAATGTGCAAAGTCTGGG
ATGGAACATCATCACCTTCAAGGACAAAACTGATATCCACCGCCTAGAACCAGTGAAATGTGACACCCTT
TTGTGTGACATTGGAGAGTCATCATCGTCATCGGTCACAGAGGGGGAAAGGACCGTGAGAGTTCTTGATA
CTGTAGAAAAATGGCTGGCTTGTGGGGTTGACAACTTCTGTGTGAAGGTGTTAGCTCCATACATGCCAGA
TGTTCTTGAGAAACTGGAATTGCTCCAAAGGAGGTTTGGCGGAACAGTGATCAGGAACCCTCTCTCCAGG
AATTCCACTCATGAAATGTACTACGTGTCTGGAGCCCGCAGCAATGTCACATTTACTGTGAACCAAACAT
CCCGCCTCCTGATGAGGAGAATGAGGCGTCCAACTGGAAAAGTGACCCTGGAGGCTGACGTCATCCTCCC
AATTGGGACACGCAGTGTTGAGACAGACAAGGGACCCCTGGACAAAGAGGCCATAGAAGAAAGGGTTGAG
AGGATAAAATCTGAGTACATGACCTCTTGGTTTTATGACAATGACAACCCCTACAGGACCTGGCACTACT
GTGGCTCCTATGTCACAAAAACCTCAGGAAGTGCGGCGAGCATGGTAAATGGTGTTATTAAAATTCTGAC
ATATCCATGGGACAGGATAGAGGAGGTCACAAGAATGGCAATGACTGACACAACCCCTTTTGGACAGCAA
AGAGTGTTTAAAGAAAAAGTTGACACCAGAGCAAAGGATCCACCAGCGGGAACTAGGAAGATCATGAAAG
TTGTCAACAGGTGGCTGTTCCGCCACCTGGCCAGAGAAAAGAACCCCAGACTGTGCACAAAGGAAGAATT
TATTGCAAAAGTCCGAAGTCATGCAGCCATTGGAGCTTACCTGGAAGAACAAGAACAGTGGAAGACTGCC
AATGAGGCTGTCCAAGACCCAAAGTTCTGGGAACTGGTGGATGAAGAAAGGAAGCTGCACCAACAAGGCA
GGTGTCGGACTTGTGTGTACAACATGATGGGGAAAAGAGAGAAGAAGCTGTCAGAGTTTGGGAAAGCAAA
GGGAAGCCGTGCCATATGGTATATGTGGCTGGGAGCGCGGTATCTTGAGTTTGAGGCCCTGGGATTCCTG
AATGAGGACCATTGGGCTTCCAGGGAAAACTCAGGAGGAGGAGTGGAAGGCATTGGCTTACAATACCTAG
GATATGTGATCAGAGACCTGGCTGCAATGGATGGTGGTGGATTCTACGCGGATGACACCGCTGGATGGGA
CACGCGCATCACAGAGGCAGACCTTGATGATGAACAGGAGATCTTGAACTACATGAGCCCACATCACAAA
AAACTGGCACAAGCAGTGATGGAAATGACATACAAGAACAAAGTGGTGAAAGTGTTGAGACCAGCCCCAG
GAGGGAAAGCCTACATGGATGTCATAAGTCGACGAGACCAGAGAGGATCCGGGCAGGTAGTGACTTATGC
TCTGAACACCATCACCAACTTGAAAGTCCAATTGATCAGAATGGCAGAAGCAGAGATGGTGATACATCAC
CAACATGTTCAAGATTGTGATGAATCAGTTCTGACCAGGCTGGAGGCATGGCTCACTGAGCACGGATGTG
ACAGACTGAAGAGGATGGCGGTGAGTGGAGACGACTGTGTGGTCCGGCCCATCGATGACAGGTTCGGCCT
GGCCCTGTCCCATCTCAACGCCATGTCCAAGGTTAGAAAGGACATATCTGAATGGCAGCCATCAAAAGGG
TGGAATGATTGGGAGAATGTGCCCTTCTGTTCCCACCACTTCCATGAACTACAGCTGAAGGATGGCAGGA
GGATTGTGGTGCCTTGCCGAGAACAGGACGAGCTCATTGGGAGAGGAAGGGTGTCTCCAGGAAACGGCTG
GATGATCAAGGAAACAGCTTGCCTCAGCAAAGCCTATGCCAACATGTGGTCACTGATGTATTTTCACAAA
AGGGACATGAGGCTACTGTCATTGGCTGTTTCCTCAGCTGTTCCCACCTCATGGGTTCCACAAGGACGCA
CAACATGGTCGATTCATGGGAAAGGGGAGTGGATGACCACGGAAGACATGCTTGAGGTGTGGAACAGAGT
ATGGATAACCAACAACCCACACATGCAGGACAAGACAATGGTGAAAAAATGGAGAGATGTCCCTTATCTA
ACCAAGAGACAAGACAAGCTGTGCGGATCACTGATTGGAATGACCAATAGGGCCACCTGGGCCTCCCACA
TCCATTTAGTCATCCATCGTATCCGAACGCTGATTGGACAGGAGAAATACACTGACTACCTAACAGTCAT
GGACAGGTATTCTGTGGATGCTGACCTGCAACTGGGTGAGCTTATCTGAAACACCATCTAACAGGAATAA
CCGGGATACAAACCACGGGTGGAGAACCGGACTCCCCACAACCTGAAACCGGGATATAAACCACGGCTGG
AGAACCGGACTCCGCACTTAAAATGAAACAGAAACCGGGATAAAAACTACGGATGGAGAACCGGACTCCA
CACATTGAGACAGAAGAAGTTGTCAGCCCAGAACCCCACACGAGTTTTGCCACTGCTAAGCTGTGAGGCA
GTGCAGGCTGGGACAGCCGACCTCCAGGTTGCGAAAAACCTGGTTTCTGGGACCTCCCACCCCAGAGTAA
AAAGAACGGAGCCTCCGCTACCACCCTCCCACGTGGTGGTAGAAAGACGGGGTCTAGAGGTTAGAGGAGA
CCCTCCAGGGAACAAATAGTGGGACCATATTGACGCCAGGGAAAGACCGGAGTGGTTCTCTGCTTTTCCT
CCAGAGGTCTGTGAGCACAGTTTGCTCAAGAATAAGCAGACCTTTGGATGACAAACACAAAACCACTCGA
GCAAGACGTTTCCCGTTGAATATGGCTCATAACACCCCTTGTATTACTGTTTATGTAAGCAGACAGTTTT
ATTGTTCATGATGATATATTTTTATCTTGTGCAATGTAACATCAGAGATTTTGAGACACAACGTGGCTTT
GTTGAATAAATCGAACTTTTGCTGAGTTGAAGGATCAGATCACGCATCTTCCCGACAACGCAGACCGTTC
CGTGGCAAAGCAAAAGTTCAAAATCACCAACTGGTCCACCTACAACAAAGCTCTCATCAACCGTGGCTCC
CTCACTTTCTGGCTGGATGATGGGGCGATTCAGGCCTGGTATGAGTCAGCAACACCTTCTTCACGAGGCA
GACCTCAGCGCTAGCGGAGTGTAGTGGGATCCCCGGGTACCGAGCTCGAATTCGCCCTATAGTGAGTCGT
ATTACAATTCACTGGCCGTCGTTTTACAACGTCGTGACTGGGAAAACCCTGGCGTTACCCAACTTAATCG
CCTTGCAGCACATCCCCCTTTCGCCAGCTGGCGTAATAGCGAAGAGGCCCGCACCGATCGCCCTTCCCAA
CAGTTGCGCAGCTGAATGGCGAATGGCGCCTGATGCGGTATTTTCTCCTTACGCATCTGTGCGGTATTTC
ACACCGCATATGGTGCACTCTCAGTACAATCTGCTCTGATGCCGCATAGTTAAGCCAGCCCCGACACCCG
CCAACACCCGCTGACGCGAACCCCTTGCGGCC
Features (pLannotate 1.2.2; 31 found; start..end, strand, type, name):
     10..43      -  protein_bind   loxP: Cre-mediated recombination occurs in the 8-bp core sequence (GCATACAT). Cre recombinase
     61..459     +  misc_feature   cos: lambda cos site; allows packaging into phage lambda particles
    473..619     -  CDS            yuaZ (fragment): YUAZ_ECO57 - Protein predicted: Swiss-Prot protein existence level 4. From Escherichia coli O157:H7.
    719..1192    -  misc_feature   sopC: sopC; centromere-like partitioning region of the bacterial F plasmid
   1265..2236    -  CDS            sopB: partitioning protein for the bacterial F plasmid; sopB
   2236..3411    -  CDS            sopA: partitioning protein for the bacterial F plasmid; sopA
   3737..3987    -  misc_feature   incC: incC; incompatibility region of the bacterial F plasmid
   3990..4745    -  CDS            repE: replication initiation protein for the bacterial F plasmid; repE
   4836..5055    -  rep_origin     ori2: secondary origin of replication for the bacterial F plasmid; also known as oriS
   5131..5745    -  rep_origin     oriV: origin of replication for the bacterial F plasmid
   6143..6487    -  CDS            resD (fragment): REDF_ECOLI - Also known as D. Protein inferred from homology: Swiss-Prot protein existence level 3. Acts as a repressor of transcription and as a site-specific resolvase that cleaves at the RfsF site. From Escherichia coli (strain K12).
   6603..6705    +  promoter       cat promoter: promoter of the E. coli cat gene encoding chloramphenicol acetyltransferase
   6706..7362    +  CDS            cat: CAT_ECOLX - Experimental evidence at protein level: Swiss-Prot protein existence level 1. This enzyme is an effector of chloramphenicol resistance in bacteria. From Escherichia coli. This protein is used as a marker in many commonly used cloning vectors, such as pACYC184.
   7450..7467    -  promoter       tet promoter (fragment): E. coli promoter for tetracycline efflux protein gene
   7509..7572    +  CDS            lacI (fragment): lac repressor; lacI; The lac repressor binds to the lac operator to inhibit transcription in E. coli. This inhibition can be relieved by adding lactose or isopropyl-β-D-thiogalactopyranoside (IPTG).
   7585..7606    +  protein_bind   CAP binding site: CAP binding activates transcription in the presence of cAMP. E. coli catabolite activator protein
   7621..7651    +  promoter       lac promoter: promoter for the E. coli lac operon
   7655..7677    +  protein_bind   lac operator (fragment): The lac repressor binds to the lac operator to inhibit transcription in E. coli. This inhibition can be relieved by adding lactose or isopropyl-β-D-thiogalactopyranoside (IPTG). lac repressor encoded by lacI
   7742..7778    -  misc_feature   MCS (fragment): pUC18/19 multiple cloning site
   7781..7868    -  promoter       AmpR promoter (fragment): bla
   8136..8154    +  promoter       SP6 promoter: promoter for bacteriophage SP6 RNA polymerase
   8353..9069    +  CDS            Venus: Venus is a basic (constitutively fluorescent) yellow fluorescent protein published in 2002, derived from Aequorea victoria. It is reported to be a rapidly-maturing weak dimer with moderate acid sensitivity.
   9133..9357    +  CDS            UBIQ_CERCA: Experimental evidence at protein level: Swiss-Prot protein existence level 1. Ubiquitin exists either covalently attached to another protein, or free (unanchored). When covalently bound, it is conjugated to target proteins via an isopeptide bond either as a monomer (monoubiquitin), a polymer linked via different Lys residues of the ubiquitin (polyubiquitin chains) or a linear polymer linked via the initiator Met of the ubiquitin (linear polyubiquitin chains). Polyubiquitin chains, when attached to a target protein, have different functions depending on the Lys residue of the ubiquitin that is
   9418..17406   +  CDS            POLG_YEFV1 (fragment): Experimental evidence at protein level: Swiss-Prot protein existence level 1. [RNA-directed RNA polymerase NS5]: Replicates the viral (+) and (-) RNA genome, and performs the capping of genomes in the cytoplasm (PubMed:19850911). NS5 methylates viral RNA cap at guanine N- 7 and ribose 2'-O positions (PubMed:19850911). Besides its role in RNA genome replication, also prevents the establishment of cellular antiviral state by blocking the interferon-alpha/beta (IFN-alpha/beta) signaling pathway (PubMed:25211074). IFN-I induces binding of NS5 to host IFN-activated transcription factor STAT2, preve
  17816..17914   +  ncRNA          Flavi CRE: Accession: RF00185 - Flavivirus 3' UTR cis-acting replication element (CRE)
  17916..17950   -  CDS            KanR (fragment): aminoglycoside phosphotransferase; aph(3')-Ia; confers resistance to kanamycin in bacteria or G418 (Geneticin®) in eukaryotes
  18135..18281   +  CDS            TRA2_ECOLX (fragment): Protein predicted: Swiss-Prot protein existence level 4. Required for transposition of transposon Tn903. From Escherichia coli.
  18297..18323   -  misc_feature   MCS (fragment): pUC18/19 multiple cloning site
  18326..18344   -  promoter       T7 promoter: promoter for bacteriophage T7 RNA polymerase
  18347..18503   +  CDS            lacZα (fragment): LacZα fragment of β-galactosidase; lacZ fragment
  18509..18608   -  misc_feature   bom (fragment): basis of mobility region from pBR322
