[The description below was written by a language model from this plasmid's Addgene catalogue record and pLannotate feature annotations shown in this document.]
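Description:
YFVdelCME-mVenus is a roughly 18.7 kb bacterial artificial chromosome-type plasmid built on the pCCI backbone. It carries a cDNA copy of a yellow fever vaccine strain YFV-17D genome from which the structural genes C, prM and E have been removed and replaced with the yellow fluorescent protein mVenus. The backbone supplies the F-plasmid maintenance machinery (ori2/oriS, repE, incC and the sopA/sopB/sopC partitioning system), which holds the plasmid at low copy and helps stabilise a large flaviviral cDNA in E. coli. It also has an oriV origin, which in copy-control vectors of this kind allows copy number to be induced in a suitable host such as the EPI300 strain listed. Selection is by chloramphenicol through the cat gene. A loxP site, a lambda cos site and assorted fragments of lac, T7, KanR and AmpR-promoter sequence are backbone remnants rather than functional payload.

The viral cassette is placed downstream of an SP6 promoter, so that genome-length RNA can be made by in vitro transcription. After the SP6 promoter come a Venus reading frame, a ubiquitin-like coding segment, and then a long fragment of the YFV polyprotein that includes the NS5 polymerase. The flavivirus 3' UTR cis-acting replication element follows. The record does not explain the ubiquitin segment, though such elements are commonly used to release a reporter from a downstream polyprotein. The depositor notes a K206A substitution in mVenus that is said not to affect function. Lacking its structural proteins, this genome should replicate and express mVenus but would need C, prM and E supplied from elsewhere to form particles. The construct is catalogued for transneuronal tracing, specifically anterograde tracing with engineered YFV-17D.
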