Addgene plasmid #179953: YFVdelCME-mVenus
Purpose: pCCI vector encoding YFV-17D lacking C, prM, E proteins but with mVenus
Depositing lab: Wei Xu. Depositing organization: University of Texas Southwestern Medical Center. Publication: Anterograde transneuronal tracing and genetic control with engineered yellow fever vaccine YFV-17D. Li E, Guo J, Oh SJ, Luo Y, Oliveros HC, Du W, Arano R, Kim Y, Chen YT, Eitson J, Lin DT, Li Y, Roberts T, Schoggins JW, Xu W. Nat Methods. 2021 Nov 25. pii: 10.1038/s41592-021-01319-9. doi: 10.1038/s41592-021-01319-9. PubMed 34824475.
Backbone
  Vector backbone: pCCI
  Backbone size w/o insert (bp): 8888
  Vector type: transneuronal tracing
Growth in bacteria
  Bacterial resistance: Chloramphenicol, 25 μg/mL
  Growth temperature: 37°C
  Growth strain: TransforMax EPI300
  Copy number: Low Copy
Gene/Insert
  Gene/Insert name: YFV-17D lacking C, prM, E proteins but with mVenus
  Species: Yellow fever virus
  Insert size (bp): 9763
  Promoter: SP6
  Cloning method: Gibson Cloning
Resource information
  A portion of this plasmid was derived from a plasmid made by: This plasmid was constructed in collaboration with Dr. John W Schoggins.
Terms and licenses: Academic/Nonprofit Terms; Industry Terms: Not Available to Industry
Depositor comments: Growth conditions and plasmid amplification see attached protocol. Please note there is a single mutation K206A i in mVenus. Depositor confirms this does not affect plasmid function.
How to cite: YFVdelCME-mVenus was a gift from Wei Xu (Addgene plasmid # 179953 ; http://n2t.net/addgene:179953 ; RRID:Addgene_179953)
